Addgene plasmid #143788: TFORF1317
Purpose: Lentiviral vector for overexpressing transcription factor ORFs with unique 24-bp barcodes. Barcodes facilitate identification of transcription factors in pooled screens.
Depositing lab: Feng Zhang. Depositing organization: Broad Institute. Publication: A transcription factor atlas of directed differentiation. Joung J, Ma S, Tay T, Geiger-Schuller KR, Kirchgatterer PC, Verdine VK, Guo B, Arias-Garcia MA, Allen WE, Singh A, Kuksenko O, Abudayyeh OO, Gootenberg JS, Fu Z, Macrae RK, Buenrostro JD, Regev A, Zhang F. Cell. 2023 Jan 5;186(1):209-229.e26. doi: 10.1016/j.cell.2022.11.026. PubMed 36608654.
Backbone
  Vector backbone: pLX_TRC317
  Backbone manufacturer: Broad Institute Genetic Perturbation Platform
  Backbone size w/o insert (bp): 8264
  Vector type: Mammalian Expression, Lentiviral
  Selectable markers: Puromycin
Growth in bacteria
  Bacterial resistance: Ampicillin, 100 μg/mL
  Growth temperature: 37°C
  Growth strain: NEB Stable
  Copy number: High Copy
Gene/Insert
  Gene/Insert name: RB1CC1
  Species: H. sapiens (human)
  Insert size (bp): 4886
  Entrez Gene: RB1CC1 (a.k.a. ATG17, CC1, FIP200, PPP1R131)
  Promoter: EF1a
  Cloning method: Unknown
  Sequencing primers: 5′ GGGTGGAGACTGAAGTTAGGCCAG; 3′ CACATAGCGTAAAAGGAGCAACATAG
Terms and licenses: Academic/Nonprofit Terms; Industry Terms: Not Available to Industry
Depositor comments: NM_014781,XM_011517643,ENST00000025008 . The transcription factor ORF portion of this plasmid was synthesized by Genewiz. Please test multiple small colonies in case of plasmid recombination. To make this collection available in a timely manner, a portion of this collection was not fully sequenced by Addgene. If an Addgene verified full plasmid sequence is not available, please contact us prior to placing an order to request the full sequence.
How to cite: TFORF1317 was a gift from Feng Zhang (Addgene plasmid # 143788 ; http://n2t.net/addgene:143788 ; RRID:Addgene_143788)
