[The description below was written by a language model from this plasmid's Addgene catalogue record and pLannotate feature annotations shown in this document.]
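Description:
TFORF1317 is a lentiviral mammalian expression plasmid built on the pLX_TRC317 backbone and belongs to a barcoded library of transcription factor open reading frames. It carries human RB1CC1 (also known as FIP200 or ATG17). The annotated coding sequence spans about 4.8 kb within a 13,150 nt sequenced plasmid. In bacteria the plasmid is maintained through a high-copy ColE1/pUC-type origin and an ampicillin resistance gene. An f1 origin and remnants of lac and T7/T3 promoter elements are also present in the backbone. The depositor warns that the plasmid can recombine, which is common for constructs with repeated LTR sequences.

The viral portion has a third-generation, self-inactivating layout. An RSV promoter drives a truncated HIV-1 5' LTR, followed by the Ψ packaging signal, a gag fragment, the Rev response element and a cPPT/CTS, and the unit ends in a ΔU3 3' LTR with a downstream SV40 polyadenylation signal. Two expression units sit between the LTRs. An SV40 early promoter drives puromycin N-acetyltransferase for selecting transduced cells, and the strong constitutive EF-1α promoter drives the RB1CC1 ORF. A WPRE downstream of the ORF enhances transcript stability and expression. The catalogue entry describes a unique 24-bp barcode for each construct, but the feature table does not annotate it. A short U6 promoter fragment lies between the ORF and the WPRE, and the record does not explain its role.

The construct is intended for packaging into lentivirus to overexpress RB1CC1 stably in mammalian cells. In pooled overexpression screens, such as directed differentiation studies, the barcode identifies which ORF each cell received.
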