Features (pLannotate 1.2.2; 31 found; start..end, strand, type, name):
      5..231     +  promoter       RSV promoter: Rous sarcoma virus enhancer/promoter
    232..412     +  LTR            5' LTR (truncated): truncated 5' long terminal repeat (LTR) from HIV-1
    459..584     +  misc_feature   HIV-1 Ψ: packaging signal of human immunodeficiency virus type 1
    568..931     +  CDS            HIV-1 gag (fragment): gag protein from human immunodeficiency virus 1; gag
   1077..1310    +  misc_feature   RRE: The Rev response element (RRE) of HIV-1 allows for Rev-dependent mRNA export from the nucleus to the cytoplasm.
   1687..1713    +  CDS            Rev (fragment): human immunodeficiency virus 1 (HIV-1) Rev protein; rev; enhances nuclear export of unspliced and incompletely spliced viral mRNAs
   1720..1743    +  promoter       SV40 promoter (fragment): SV40 early promoter
   1744..1815    +  promoter       SV40 promoter (fragment): SV40 enhancer and early promoter
   1839..1974    +  rep_origin     SV40 ori: SV40 origin of replication
   2020..2616    +  CDS            PuroR (fragment): puromycin N-acetyltransferase; pac from Streptomyces; confers resistance to puromycin
   2665..2782    +  misc_feature   cPPT/CTS: central polypurine tract and central termination sequence of HIV-1
   2847..2913    +  CDS            small t antigen (fragment): SV40 (simian virus 40) small t antigen
   2920..4098    +  promoter       EF-1α promoter: strong constitutive promoter for human elongation factor EF-1α
   4115..8896    +  CDS            RB1CC1: RBCC1_HUMAN - Also known as KIAA0203, RBICC. Experimental evidence at protein level: Swiss-Prot protein existence level 1. Involved in autophagy (PubMed:21775823). Regulates early events but also late events of autophagosome formation through direct interaction with Atg16L1 (PubMed:23392225). Required for the formation of the autophagosome-like double-membrane structure that surrounds the Salmonella-containing vacuole (SCV) during S.typhimurium infection and subsequent xenophagy (By similarity). Involved in repair of DNA damage caused by ionizing radiation, which subsequently improves cell sur
   8912..8965    +  promoter       U6 promoter (fragment): RNA polymerase III promoter for human U6 snRNA
   9007..9595    +  misc_feature   WPRE: woodchuck hepatitis virus posttranscriptional regulatory element
   9646..9665    +  misc_feature   cPPT/CTS (fragment): central polypurine tract and central termination sequence of HIV-1
   9667..9900    +  LTR            3' LTR (ΔU3): self-inactivating 3' long terminal repeat (LTR) from HIV-1
   9978..10099   +  polyA_signal   SV40 poly(A) signal: SV40 polyadenylation signal
  10139..10274   +  rep_origin     SV40 ori: SV40 origin of replication
  10295..10313   -  promoter       T7 promoter: promoter for bacteriophage T7 RNA polymerase
  10321..10476   +  CDS            lacZα (fragment): LacZα fragment of β-galactosidase; lacZ fragment
  10481..10909   +  rep_origin     f1 ori (sequence partly withheld): f1 bacteriophage origin of replication; arrow indicates direction of (+) strand synthesis
  10962..11066   +  promoter       AmpR promoter: bla
  11067..11927   +  CDS            AmpR: β-lactamase; bla; confers resistance to ampicillin, carbenicillin, and related antibiotics
  12098..12686   +  rep_origin     ori: high-copy-number ColE1/pMB1/pBR322/pUC origin of replication
  12869..12961   +  CDS            lacI (fragment): lac repressor; lacI; The lac repressor binds to the lac operator to inhibit transcription in E. coli. This inhibition can be relieved by adding lactose or isopropyl-β-D-thiogalactopyranoside (IPTG).
  12974..12995   +  protein_bind   CAP binding site: CAP binding activates transcription in the presence of cAMP. E. coli catabolite activator protein
  13010..13040   +  promoter       lac promoter: promoter for the E. coli lac operon
  13044..13066   +  protein_bind   lac operator (fragment): The lac repressor binds to the lac operator to inhibit transcription in E. coli. This inhibition can be relieved by adding lactose or isopropyl-β-D-thiogalactopyranoside (IPTG). lac repressor encoded by lacI
  13109..13127   +  promoter       T3 promoter: promoter for bacteriophage T3 RNA polymerase
>Addgene plasmid #143788 | TFORF1317 | addgene full sequence | sequence record 396238 | Addgene NGS Result
TTAATGTAGTCTTATGCAATACTCTTGTAGTCTTGCAACATGGTAACGATGAGTTAGCAACATGCCTTAC
AAGGAGAGAAAAAGCACCGTGCATGCCGATTGGTGGAAGTAAGGTGGTACGATCGTGCCTTATTAGGAAG
GCAACAGACGGGTCTGACATGGATTGGACGAACCACTGAATTGCCGCATTGCAGAGATATTGTATTTAAG
TGCCTAGCTCGATACATAAACGGGTCTCTCTGGTTAGACCAGATCTGAGCCTGGGAGCTCTCTGGCTAAC
TAGGGAACCCACTGCTTAAGCCTCAATAAAGCTTGCCTTGAGTGCTTCAAGTAGTGTGTGCCCGTCTGTT
GTGTGACTCTGGTAACTAGAGATCCCTCAGACCCTTTTAGTCAGTGTGGAAAATCTCTAGCAGTGGCGCC
CGAACAGGGACTTGAAAGCGAAAGGGAAACCAGAGGAGCTCTCTCGACGCAGGACTCGGCTTGCTGAAGC
GCGCACGGCAAGAGGCGAGGGGCGGCGACTGGTGAGTACGCCAAAAATTTTGACTAGCGGAGGCTAGAAG
GAGAGAGATGGGTGCGAGAGCGTCAGTATTAAGCGGGGGAGAATTAGATCGCGATGGGAAAAAATTCGGT
TAAGGCCAGGGGGAAAGAAAAAATATAAATTAAAACATATAGTATGGGCAAGCAGGGAGCTAGAACGATT
CGCAGTTAATCCTGGCCTGTTAGAAACATCAGAAGGCTGTAGACAAATACTGGGACAGCTACAACCATCC
CTTCAGACAGGATCAGAAGAACTTAGATCATTATATAATACAGTAGCAACCCTCTATTGTGTGCATCAAA
GGATAGAGATAAAAGACACCAAGGAAGCTTTAGACAAGATAGAGGAAGAGCAAAACAAAAGTAAGACCAC
CGCACAGCAAGCGGCCGCTGATCTTCAGACCTGGAGGAGGAGATATGAGGGACAATTGGAGAAGTGAATT
ATATAAATATAAAGTAGTAAAAATTGAACCATTAGGAGTAGCACCCACCAAGGCAAAGAGAAGAGTGGTG
CAGAGAGAAAAAAGAGCAGTGGGAATAGGAGCTTTGTTCCTTGGGTTCTTGGGAGCAGCAGGAAGCACTA
TGGGCGCAGCGTCAATGACGCTGACGGTACAGGCCAGACAATTATTGTCTGGTATAGTGCAGCAGCAGAA
CAATTTGCTGAGGGCTATTGAGGCGCAACAGCATCTGTTGCAACTCACAGTCTGGGGCATCAAGCAGCTC
CAGGCAAGAATCCTGGCTGTGGAAAGATACCTAAAGGATCAACAGCTCCTGGGGATTTGGGGTTGCTCTG
GAAAACTCATTTGCACCACTGCTGTGCCTTGGAATGCTAGTTGGAGTAATAAATCTCTGGAACAGATTTG
GAATCACACGACCTGGATGGAGTGGGACAGAGAAATTAACAATTACACAAGCTTAATACACTCCTTAATT
GAAGAATCGCAAAACCAGCAAGAAAAGAATGAACAAGAATTATTGGAATTAGATAAATGGGCAAGTTTGT
GGAATTGGTTTAACATAACAAATTGGCTGTGGTATATAAAATTATTCATAATGATAGTAGGAGGCTTGGT
AGGTTTAAGAATAGTTTTTGCTGTACTTTCTATAGTGAATAGAGTTAGGCAGGGATATTCACCATTATCG
TTTCAGACCCACCTCCCAACCCCGAGGGGACCCATGCATTGCATCTCAATTAGTCAGCAACCAGGTGTGG
AAAGTCCCCAGGCTCCCCAGCAGGCAGAAGTATGCAAAGCATGCGTCTCAATTAGTCAGCAACCATAGTC
CCGCCCCTAACTCCGCCCATCCCGCCCCTAACTCCGCCCAGTTCCGCCCATTCTCCGCCCCATGGCTGAC
TAATTTTTTTTATTTATGCAGAGGCCGAGGCCGCCTCGGCCTCTGAGCTATTCCAGAAGTAGTGAGGAGG
CTTTTTTGGAGGCCTAGGCTTTTGCAAAAAGCTTTCTAGAGGTACCACCGGAGCTTACCATGACCGAGTA
CAAGCCCACGGTGCGCCTCGCCACCCGCGACGACGTCCCCAGGGCCGTACGCACCCTCGCCGCCGCGTTC
GCCGACTACCCCGCCACGCGCCACACCGTCGATCCGGACCGCCACATCGAGCGGGTCACCGAGCTGCAAG
AACTCTTCCTCACGCGCGTCGGGCTCGACATCGGCAAGGTGTGGGTCGCGGACGACGGCGCCGCCGTGGC
GGTCTGGACCACGCCGGAGAGCGTCGAAGCGGGGGCGGTGTTCGCCGAGATCGGCCCGCGCATGGCCGAG
TTGAGCGGTTCCCGGCTGGCCGCGCAGCAACAGATGGAAGGCCTCCTGGCGCCGCACCGGCCCAAGGAGC
CCGCGTGGTTCCTGGCCACCGTCGGCGTCTCGCCCGACCACCAGGGCAAGGGTCTGGGCAGCGCCGTCGT
GCTCCCCGGAGTGGAGGCGGCCGAGCGCGCCGGGGTGCCCGCCTTCCTGGAGACCTCCGCGCCCCGCAAC
CTCCCCTTCTACGAGCGGCTCGGCTTCACCGTCACCGCCGACGTCGAGGTGCCCGAAGGACCGCGCACCT
GGTGCATGACCCGCAAGCCCGGTGCCAGTTAACGAATTCTAGATCTTGAGACAAATGGCAGTATTCATCC
ACAATTTTAAAAGAAAAGGGGGGATTGGGGGGTACAGTGCAGGGGAAAGAATAGTAGACATAATAGCAAC
AGACATACAAACTAAAGAATTACAAAAACAAATTACAAAAATTCAAAATTTTCGGGTTTATTACAGGGAC
AGCAGAGATCCACTTTGGCGCCGGCTCGAGGCCTGCAGGTGCAAAGATGGATAAAGTTTTAAACAGAGAG
GAATCTTTGCAGCTAATGGACCTTCTAGGTCTTGAAAGGAGTGGGAATTGGCTCCGGTGCCCGTCAGTGG
GCAGAGCGCACATCGCCCACAGTCCCCGAGAAGTTGGGGGGAGGGGTCGGCAATTGAACCGGTGCCTAGA
GAAGGTGGCGCGGGGTAAACTGGGAAAGTGATGTCGTGTACTGGCTCCGCCTTTTTCCCGAGGGTGGGGG
AGAACCGTATATAAGTGCAGTAGTCGCCGTGAACGTTCTTTTTCGCAACGGGTTTGCCGCCAGAACACAG
GTAAGTGCCGTGTGTGGTTCCCGCGGGCCTGGCCTCTTTACGGGTTATGGCCCTTGCGTGCCTTGAATTA
CTTCCACCTGGCTGCAGTACGTGATTCTTGATCCCGAGCTTCGGGTTGGAAGTGGGTGGGAGAGTTCGAG
GCCTTGCGCTTAAGGAGCCCCTTCGCCTCGTGCTTGAGTTGAGGCCTGGCCTGGGCGCTGGGGCCGCCGC
GTGCGAATCTGGTGGCACCTTCGCGCCTGTCTCGCTGCTTTCGATAAGTCTCTAGCCATTTAAAATTTTT
GATGACCTGCTGCGACGCTTTTTTTCTGGCAAGATAGTCTTGTAAATGCGGGCCAAGATCTGCACACTGG
TATTTCGGTTTTTGGGGCCGCGGGCGGCGACGGGGCCCGTGCGTCCCAGCGCACATGTTCGGCGAGGCGG
GGCCTGCGAGCGCGGCCACCGAGAATCGGACGGGGGTAGTCTCAAGCTGGCCGGCCTGCTCTGGTGCCTG
GCCTCGCGCCGCCGTGTATCGCCCCGCCCTGGGCGGCAAGGCTGGCCCGGTCGGCACCAGTTGCGTGAGC
GGAAAGATGGCCGCTTCCCGGCCCTGCTGCAGGGAGCTCAAAATGGAGGACGCGGCGCTCGGGAGAGCGG
GCGGGTGAGTCACCCACACAAAGGAAAAGGGCCTTTCCGTCCTCAGCCGTCGCTTCATGTGACTCCACGG
AGTACCGGGCGCCGTCCAGGCACCTCGATTAGTTCTCGAGCTTTTGGAGTACGTCGTCTTTAGGTTGGGG
GGAGGGGTTTTATGCGATGGAGTTTCCCCACACTGAGTGGGTGGAGACTGAAGTTAGGCCAGCTTGGCAC
TTGATGTAATTCTCCTTGGAATTTGCCCTTTTTGAGTTTGGATCTTGGTTCATTCTCAAGCCTCAGACAG
TGGTTCAAAGTTTTTTTCTTCCATTTCAGGTGTCGTGAGGCTAGCACCGCCACCATGAAGTTATATGTAT
TTCTGGTTAACACTGGAACTACTCTAACATTTGACACTGAACTTACAGTGCAAACTGTGGCAGACCTTAA
GCATGCCATTCAAAGCAAATACAAGATTGCTATTCAACACCAGGTGCTGGTGGTCAATGGAGGAGAATGC
ATGGCTGCAGATCGAAGAGTGTGTACCTACAGTGCTGGGACGGATACAAATCCAATTTTTCTTTTTAACA
AAGAAATGATCTTATGTGATCGTCCACCTGCTATTCCTAAAACTACCTTTTCGACAGAAAATGACATGGA
AATAAAAGTTGAAGAATCTCTTATGATGCCTGCAGTTTTTCATACTGTTGCTTCAAGGACACAGCTTGCA
TTGGAAATGTATGAAGTTGCCAAGAAACTTTGTTCTTTTTGTGAAGGTCTTGTACATGATGAACATCTTC
AACACCAAGGCTGGGCTGCAATCATGGCCAACCTGGAGGACTGTTCAAATTCATACCAAAAGCTACTTTT
CAAGTTTGAAAGTATTTATTCAAATTATCTGCAGTCCATAGAAGACATCAAGTTAAAACTTACTCATTTA
GGAACTGCAGTTTCAGTAATGGCCAAGATTCCACTGTTGGAGTGCCTAACCAGACATAGTTACAGAGAAT
GTTTGGGAAGACTGGATTCTTTACCTGAACATGAAGACTCAGAAAAAGCTGAGATGAAAAGATCCACTGA
ACTGGTGCTCTCTCCTGATATGCCTAGAACAACTAACGAATCTTTGTTAACCTCATTTCCCAAGTCAGTG
GAACATGTGTCCCCAGATACCGCAGATGCTGAAAGTGGCAAAGAAATTAGGGAATCTTGTCAAAGTACTG
TTCATCAGCAAGATGAAACTACGATTGACACTAAAGATGGTGATCTGCCCTTTTTTAATGTCTCTTTGTT
AGACTGGATAAATGTTCAAGATAGACCTAATGATGTGGAATCTTTGGTCAGGAAGTGCTTTGATTCTATG
AGCAGGCTTGATCCAAGGATTATTCGACCATTTATAGCAGAATGCCGTCAAACTATTGCCAAACTTGATA
ATCAGAATATGAAAGCCATTAAAGGACTTGAAGATCGGCTCTACGCCCTGGACCAGATGATTGCTAGCTG
TGGCCGACTGGTGAATGAACAGAAAGAGCTTGCTCAGGGATTTTTAGCTAATCAGAAGAGAGCTGAAAAC
TTAAAGGATGCATCTGTATTACCTGATTTATGCCTGAGTCACGCAAATCAGTTGATGATTATGTTGCAAA
ATCATAGAAAACTGTTAGATATTAAGCAGAAGTGTACCACTGCCAAACAAGAACTAGCAAATAACCTACA
TGTCAGACTGAAGTGGTGTTGCTTTGTAATGCTTCATGCTGATCAAGATGGAGAGAAGTTACAAGCTTTG
CTCCGCCTCGTAATAGAGCTGTTAGAAAGAGTCAAAATTGTTGAAGCTCTTAGTACAGTTCCTCAGATGT
ACTGCTTAGCTGTTGTTGAGGTTGTAAGAAGAAAAATGTTCATAAAACACTACAGGGAGTGGGCTGGTGC
TTTAGTCAAAGATGGAAAGAGATTATATGAAGCAGAAAAATCAAAAAGGGAATCCTTTGGGAAATTATTT
AGGAAGTCTTTTTTAAGAAATCGTCTGTTTAGGGGACTGGACTCCTGGCCCCCTTCCTTTTGTACTCAAA
AGCCTCGAAAGTTTGACTGTGAACTTCCAGATATTTCATTAAAAGATTTACAGTTTCTGCAATCATTTTG
TCCTTCGGAAGTTCAGCCATTCCTCAGGGTTCCCTTACTTTGTGACTTTGAACCTCTACACCAGCATGTA
CTTGCTCTACATAATTTGGTAAAAGCAGCACAAAGTTTGGATGAAATGTCACAGACCATTACAGATCTAC
TGAGTGAACAAAAGGCATCTGTGAGTCAGACATCCCCACAGTCTGCTTCTTCACCAAGGATGGAAAGTAC
AGCAGGAATTACAACTACTACCTCACCGAGAACTCCTCCACCACTGACTGTTCAGGATCCCTTATGTCCT
GCAGTTTGTCCCTTAGAAGAATTATCTCCAGATAGTATTGATGCACATACGTTTGATTTTGAAACTATTC
CCCATCCAAACATAGAACAGACTATTCACCAAGTTTCTTTAGACTTGGATTCATTAGCAGAAAGTCCTGA
ATCAGATTTTATGTCTGCTGTGAATGAGTTTGTAATAGAAGAAAATTTGTCGTCTCCTAATCCTATAAGT
GATCCACAAAGCCCAGAAATGATGGTGGAATCACTTTATTCATCAGTTATCAATGCGATAGACAGTAGAC
GAATGCAGGATACAAATGTATGTGGTAAGGAGGATTTTGGAGATCATACTTCTCTGAATGTCCAGTTGGA
AAGATGTAGAGTTGTTGCCCAAGACTCTCACTTCAGTATACAAACCATTAAGGAAGACCTTTGCCACTTT
AGAACATTTGTACAAAAAGAACAGTGTGACTTCTCAAATTCATTAAAATGTACAGCAGTAGAAATAAGAA
ACATTATTGAAAAAGTAAAATGTTCTCTGGAAATAACACTAAAAGAAAAACATCAAAAAGAACTACTGTC
TTTAAAAAATGAATATGAAGGTAAACTTGACGGACTAATAAAGGAAACTGAAGAGAATGAAAACAAAATT
AAAAAATTGAAGGGAGAGTTAGTATGCCTTGAGGAGGTTTTACAAAATAAAGATAATGAATTTGCTTTGG
TTAAACATGAAAAAGAAGCTGTAATCTGCCTGCAGAATGAAAAGGATCAGAAGTTGTTAGAGATGGAAAA
TATAATGCACTCTCAAAATTGTGAAATTAAAGAACTGAAGCAGTCACGAGAAATAGTGTTAGAAGACTTA
AAAAAGCTCCATGTTGAAAATGATGAGAAGTTACAGTTATTGAGGGCAGAACTTCAGTCCTTGGAGCAAA
GTCATCTAAAGGAATTAGAGGACACACTTCAGGTTAGGCACATACAAGAGTTTGAGAAGGTTATGACAGA
CCACAGAGTTTCTTTGGAGGAATTAAAAAAGGAAAACCAACAAATAATTAATCAAATACAAGAATCTCAT
GCTGAAATTATCCAGGAAAAAGAAAAACAGTTACAGGAATTAAAACTCAAGGTTTCTGATTTGTCAGACA
CGAGATGCAAGTTAGAGGTTGAACTTGCGTTGAAGGAAGCAGAAACTGATGAAATAAAAATTTTGCTGGA
AGAAAGCAGAGCCCAGCAGAAGGAGACCTTGAAATCTCTTCTTGAACAAGAGACAGAAAATTTGAGAACA
GAAATTAGTAAACTCAACCAAAAGATTCAGGATAATAATGAAAATTATCAGGTGGGCTTAGCAGAGCTAA
GAACTTTAATGACAATTGAAAAAGATCAGTGTATTTCCGAGTTAATTAGTAGACATGAAGAAGAATCTAA
TATACTTAAAGCTGAATTAAACAAAGTAACATCTTTGCATAACCAAGCATTTGAAATAGAAAAAAACCTA
AAAGAACAAATAATTGAACTGCAGAGTAAATTGGATTCAGAATTGAGTGCTCTTGAAAGACAAAAAGATG
AAAAAATTACCCAACAAGAAGAGAAATACGAAGCTATTATCCAGAACCTTGAGAAAGACAGACAAAAATT
GGTCAGCAGCCAGGAGCAAGACAGAGAACAGTTAATTCAGAAGCTTAATTGTGAAAAAGATGAAGCTATT
CAGACTGCCCTAAAAGAATTTAAATTGGAGAGAGAAGTTGTTGAGAAAGAGTTATTAGAAAAAGTTAAAC
ATCTTGAGAATCAAATAGCAAAAAGTCCTGCCATTGACTCTACCAGAGGAGATTCTTCAAGCTTAGTTGC
TGAACTTCAAGAAAAGCTTCAGGAAGAAAAAGCTAAGTTTCTAGAACAACTTGAAGAGCAAGAAAAAAGA
AAGAATGAAGAAATGCAAAATGTTCGAACATCTTTGATTGCGGAACAACAGACCAATTTTAACACTGTTT
TAACAAGAGAGAAAATGAGAAAAGAAAACATAATAAATGATCTTAGTGATAAGTTGAAAAGTACAATGCA
GCAACAAGAACGGGATAAAGATTTGATAGAGTCACTTTCTGAAGATCGAGCTCGTTTGCTTGAGGAAAAG
AAAAAGCTTGAAGAAGAAGTCAGTAAGTTGCGTAGTAGCAGTTTTGTTCCTTCACCATATGTAGCTACAG
CCCCAGAACTTTATGGAGCTTGTGCACCTGAACTCCCAGGTGAATCAGATAGATCCGCTGTGGAAACAGC
AGATGAAGGAAGAGTGGATTCAGCAATGGAGACAAGCATGATGTCTGTACAAGAAAATATTCATATGTTG
TCTGAAGAAAAACAGCGGATAATGCTGTTAGAACGAACATTGCAATTGAAAGAAGAAGAAAATAAACGGT
TAAATCAAAGACTGATGTCTCAGAGCATGTCTTCAGTATCTTCAAGGCATTCTGAAAAGATAGCTATTAG
AGATTTTCAGGTGGGAGATTTGGTACTCATCATCCTAGACGAACGCCATGACAATTATGTGTTATTTACT
GTTAGTCCTACTTTATATTTTCTACATTCAGAGTCTCTACCTGCCCTGGATCTCAAACCAGGTGAGGGTG
CTTCAGGTGCATCTAGAAGACCCTGGGTACTTGGAAAAGTAATGGAAAAAGAATACTGTCAAGCCAAAAA
GGCACAAAACAGATTTAAAGTTCCTTTGGGGACAAAGTTTTACAGAGTGAAAGCCGTATCATGGAATAAG
AAAGTATAGTAATGAACTAGTCCGTAACTTGAAAGTATTTCGATTTCTTGGCTTTATATATCTTGTGGAA
AGGACGAAAAGAAGCGGAGGGATGGTAAGTTACGCGTTAAGTCGACAATCAACCTCTGGATTACAAAATT
TGTGAAAGATTGACTGGTATTCTTAACTATGTTGCTCCTTTTACGCTATGTGGATACGCTGCTTTAATGC
CTTTGTATCATGCTATTGCTTCCCGTATGGCTTTCATTTTCTCCTCCTTGTATAAATCCTGGTTGCTGTC
TCTTTATGAGGAGTTGTGGCCCGTTGTCAGGCAACGTGGCGTGGTGTGCACTGTGTTTGCTGACGCAACC
CCCACTGGTTGGGGCATTGCCACCACCTGTCAGCTCCTTTCCGGGACTTTCGCTTTCCCCCTCCCTATTG
CCACGGCGGAACTCATCGCCGCCTGCCTTGCCCGCTGCTGGACAGGGGCTCGGCTGTTGGGCACTGACAA
TTCCGTGGTGTTGTCGGGGAAATCATCGTCCTTTCCTTGGCTGCTCGCCTGTGTTGCCACCTGGATTCTG
CGCGGGACGTCCTTCTGCTACGTCCCTTCGGCCCTCAATCCAGCGGACCTTCCTTCCCGCGGCCTGCTGC
CGGCTCTGCGGCCTCTTCCGCGTCTTCGCCTTCGCCCTCAGACGAGTCGGATCTCCCTTTGGGCCGCCTC
CCCGCGTCGACTTTAAGACCAATGACTTACAAGGCAGCTGTAGATCTTAGCCACTTTTTAAAAGAAAAGG
GGGGACTGGAAGGGCTAATTCACTCCCAACGAAGACAAGATCTGCTTTTTGCTTGTACTGGGTCTCTCTG
GTTAGACCAGATCTGAGCCTGGGAGCTCTCTGGCTAACTAGGGAACCCACTGCTTAAGCCTCAATAAAGC
TTGCCTTGAGTGCTTCAAGTAGTGTGTGCCCGTCTGTTGTGTGACTCTGGTAACTAGAGATCCCTCAGAC
CCTTTTAGTCAGTGTGGAAAATCTCTAGCAGTACGTATAGTAGTTCATGTCATCTTATTATTCAGTATTT
ATAACTTGCAAAGAAATGAATATCAGAGAGTGAGAGGAACTTGTTTATTGCAGCTTATAATGGTTACAAA
TAAAGCAATAGCATCACAAATTTCACAAATAAAGCATTTTTTTCACTGCATTCTAGTTGTGGTTTGTCCA
AACTCATCAATGTATCTTATCATGTCTGGCTCTAGCTATCCCGCCCCTAACTCCGCCCATCCCGCCCCTA
ACTCCGCCCAGTTCCGCCCATTCTCCGCCCCATGGCTGACTAATTTTTTTTATTTATGCAGAGGCCGAGG
CCGCCTCGGCCTCTGAGCTATTCCAGAAGTAGTGAGGAGGCTTTTTTGGAGGCCTAGGGACGTACCCAAT
TCGCCCTATAGTGAGTCGTATTACGCGCGCTCACTGGCCGTCGTTTTACAACGTCGTGACTGGGAAAACC
CTGGCGTTACCCAACTTAATCGCCTTGCAGCACATCCCCCTTTCGCCAGCTGGCGTAATAGCGAAGAGGC
CCGCACCGATCGCCCTTCCCAACAGTTGCGCAGCCTGAATGGCGAATGGG
[124 nt withheld, positions 10481-10604]
C
[91 nt withheld, positions 10606-10696]
A
[49 nt withheld, positions 10698-10746]
CCTTTGACGTTGGAGTCCACGTTCTTT
[37 nt withheld, positions 10774-10810]
ACCCTATCTCGGTCTATTCTTTTGATTTATAAGGGATTTTGCCGATTTCGGCCTATTGGTTAAAAAATGA
GCTGATTTAACAAAAATTTAACGCGAATTTTAACAAAATATTAACGCTTACAATTTAGGTGGCACTTTTC
GGGGAAATGTGCGCGGAACCCCTATTTGTTTATTTTTCTAAATACATTCAAATATGTATCCGCTCATGAG
ACAATAACCCTGATAAATGCTTCAATAATATTGAAAAAGGAAGAGTATGAGTATTCAACATTTCCGTGTC
GCCCTTATTCCCTTTTTTGCGGCATTTTGCCTTCCTGTTTTTGCTCACCCAGAAACGCTGGTGAAAGTAA
AAGATGCTGAAGATCAGTTGGGTGCACGAGTGGGTTACATCGAACTGGATCTCAACAGCGGTAAGATCCT
TGAGAGTTTTCGCCCCGAAGAACGTTTTCCAATGATGAGCACTTTTAAAGTTCTGCTATGTGGCGCGGTA
TTATCCCGTATTGACGCCGGGCAAGAGCAACTCGGTCGCCGCATACACTATTCTCAGAATGACTTGGTTG
AGTACTCACCAGTCACAGAAAAGCATCTTACGGATGGCATGACAGTAAGAGAATTATGCAGTGCTGCCAT
AACCATGAGTGATAACACTGCGGCCAACTTACTTCTGACAACGATCGGAGGACCGAAGGAGCTAACCGCT
TTTTTGCACAACATGGGGGATCATGTAACTCGCCTTGATCGTTGGGAACCGGAGCTGAATGAAGCCATAC
CAAACGACGAGCGTGACACCACGATGCCTGTAGCAATGGCAACAACGTTGCGCAAACTATTAACTGGCGA
ACTACTTACTCTAGCTTCCCGGCAACAATTAATAGACTGGATGGAGGCGGATAAAGTTGCAGGACCACTT
CTGCGCTCGGCCCTTCCGGCTGGCTGGTTTATTGCTGATAAATCTGGAGCCGGTGAGCGTGGGTCTCGCG
GTATCATTGCAGCACTGGGGCCAGATGGTAAGCCCTCCCGTATCGTAGTTATCTACACGACGGGGAGTCA
GGCAACTATGGATGAACGAAATAGACAGATCGCTGAGATAGGTGCCTCACTGATTAAGCATTGGTAACTG
TCAGACCAAGTTTACTCATATATACTTTAGATTGATTTAAAACTTCATTTTTAATTTAAAAGGATCTAGG
TGAAGATCCTTTTTGATAATCTCATGACCAAAATCCCTTAACGTGAGTTTTCGTTCCACTGAGCGTCAGA
CCCCGTAGAAAAGATCAAAGGATCTTCTTGAGATCCTTTTTTTCTGCGCGTAATCTGCTGCTTGCAAACA
AAAAAACCACCGCTACCAGCGGTGGTTTGTTTGCCGGATCAAGAGCTACCAACTCTTTTTCCGAAGGTAA
CTGGCTTCAGCAGAGCGCAGATACCAAATACTGTTCTTCTAGTGTAGCCGTAGTTAGGCCACCACTTCAA
GAACTCTGTAGCACCGCCTACATACCTCGCTCTGCTAATCCTGTTACCAGTGGCTGCTGCCAGTGGCGAT
AAGTCGTGTCTTACCGGGTTGGACTCAAGACGATAGTTACCGGATAAGGCGCAGCGGTCGGGCTGAACGG
GGGGTTCGTGCACACAGCCCAGCTTGGAGCGAACGACCTACACCGAACTGAGATACCTACAGCGTGAGCT
ATGAGAAAGCGCCACGCTTCCCGAAGGGAGAAAGGCGGACAGGTATCCGGTAAGCGGCAGGGTCGGAACA
GGAGAGCGCACGAGGGAGCTTCCAGGGGGAAACGCCTGGTATCTTTATAGTCCTGTCGGGTTTCGCCACC
TCTGACTTGAGCGTCGATTTTTGTGATGCTCGTCAGGGGGGCGGAGCCTATGGAAAAACGCCAGCAACGC
GGCCTTTTTACGGTTCCTGGCCTTTTGCTGGCCTTTTGCTCACATGTTCTTTCCTGCGTTATCCCCTGAT
TCTGTGGATAACCGTATTACCGCCTTTGAGTGAGCTGATACCGCTCGCCGCAGCCGAACGACCGAGCGCA
GCGAGTCAGTGAGCGAGGAAGCGGAAGAGCGCCCAATACGCAAACCGCCTCTCCCCGCGCGTTGGCCGAT
TCATTAATGCAGCTGGCACGACAGGTTTCCCGACTGGAAAGCGGGCAGTGAGCGCAACGCAATTAATGTG
AGTTAGCTCACTCATTAGGCACCCCAGGCTTTACACTTTATGCTTCCGGCTCGTATGTTGTGTGGAATTG
TGAGCGGATAACAATTTCACACAGGAAACAGCTATGACCATGATTACGCCAAGCGCGCAATTAACCCTCA
CTAAAGGGAACAAAAGCTGGAGCTGCAAGC
