>Addgene plasmid #143788 | TFORF1317 | depositor partial sequence | sequence record 283491 | Insert
ACCGCCACCATGAAGTTATATGTATTTCTGGTTAACACTGGAACTACTCTAACATTTGACACTGAACTTA
CAGTGCAAACTGTGGCAGACCTTAAGCATGCCATTCAAAGCAAATACAAGATTGCTATTCAACACCAGGT
GCTGGTGGTCAATGGAGGAGAATGCATGGCTGCAGATCGAAGAGTGTGTACCTACAGTGCTGGGACGGAT
ACAAATCCAATTTTTCTTTTTAACAAAGAAATGATCTTATGTGATCGTCCACCTGCTATTCCTAAAACTA
CCTTTTCGACAGAAAATGACATGGAAATAAAAGTTGAAGAATCTCTTATGATGCCTGCAGTTTTTCATAC
TGTTGCTTCAAGGACACAGCTTGCATTGGAAATGTATGAAGTTGCCAAGAAACTTTGTTCTTTTTGTGAA
GGTCTTGTACATGATGAACATCTTCAACACCAAGGCTGGGCTGCAATCATGGCCAACCTGGAGGACTGTT
CAAATTCATACCAAAAGCTACTTTTCAAGTTTGAAAGTATTTATTCAAATTATCTGCAGTCCATAGAAGA
CATCAAGTTAAAACTTACTCATTTAGGAACTGCAGTTTCAGTAATGGCCAAGATTCCACTGTTGGAGTGC
CTAACCAGACATAGTTACAGAGAATGTTTGGGAAGACTGGATTCTTTACCTGAACATGAAGACTCAGAAA
AAGCTGAGATGAAAAGATCCACTGAACTGGTGCTCTCTCCTGATATGCCTAGAACAACTAACGAATCTTT
GTTAACCTCATTTCCCAAGTCAGTGGAACATGTGTCCCCAGATACCGCAGATGCTGAAAGTGGCAAAGAA
ATTAGGGAATCTTGTCAAAGTACTGTTCATCAGCAAGATGAAACTACGATTGACACTAAAGATGGTGATC
TGCCCTTTTTTAATGTCTCTTTGTTAGACTGGATAAATGTTCAAGATAGACCTAATGATGTGGAATCTTT
GGTCAGGAAGTGCTTTGATTCTATGAGCAGGCTTGATCCAAGGATTATTCGACCATTTATAGCAGAATGC
CGTCAAACTATTGCCAAACTTGATAATCAGAATATGAAAGCCATTAAAGGACTTGAAGATCGGCTCTACG
CCCTGGACCAGATGATTGCTAGCTGTGGCCGACTGGTGAATGAACAGAAAGAGCTTGCTCAGGGATTTTT
AGCTAATCAGAAGAGAGCTGAAAACTTAAAGGATGCATCTGTATTACCTGATTTATGCCTGAGTCACGCA
AATCAGTTGATGATTATGTTGCAAAATCATAGAAAACTGTTAGATATTAAGCAGAAGTGTACCACTGCCA
AACAAGAACTAGCAAATAACCTACATGTCAGACTGAAGTGGTGTTGCTTTGTAATGCTTCATGCTGATCA
AGATGGAGAGAAGTTACAAGCTTTGCTCCGCCTCGTAATAGAGCTGTTAGAAAGAGTCAAAATTGTTGAA
GCTCTTAGTACAGTTCCTCAGATGTACTGCTTAGCTGTTGTTGAGGTTGTAAGAAGAAAAATGTTCATAA
AACACTACAGGGAGTGGGCTGGTGCTTTAGTCAAAGATGGAAAGAGATTATATGAAGCAGAAAAATCAAA
AAGGGAATCCTTTGGGAAATTATTTAGGAAGTCTTTTTTAAGAAATCGTCTGTTTAGGGGACTGGACTCC
TGGCCCCCTTCCTTTTGTACTCAAAAGCCTCGAAAGTTTGACTGTGAACTTCCAGATATTTCATTAAAAG
ATTTACAGTTTCTGCAATCATTTTGTCCTTCGGAAGTTCAGCCATTCCTCAGGGTTCCCTTACTTTGTGA
CTTTGAACCTCTACACCAGCATGTACTTGCTCTACATAATTTGGTAAAAGCAGCACAAAGTTTGGATGAA
ATGTCACAGACCATTACAGATCTACTGAGTGAACAAAAGGCATCTGTGAGTCAGACATCCCCACAGTCTG
CTTCTTCACCAAGGATGGAAAGTACAGCAGGAATTACAACTACTACCTCACCGAGAACTCCTCCACCACT
GACTGTTCAGGATCCCTTATGTCCTGCAGTTTGTCCCTTAGAAGAATTATCTCCAGATAGTATTGATGCA
CATACGTTTGATTTTGAAACTATTCCCCATCCAAACATAGAACAGACTATTCACCAAGTTTCTTTAGACT
TGGATTCATTAGCAGAAAGTCCTGAATCAGATTTTATGTCTGCTGTGAATGAGTTTGTAATAGAAGAAAA
TTTGTCGTCTCCTAATCCTATAAGTGATCCACAAAGCCCAGAAATGATGGTGGAATCACTTTATTCATCA
GTTATCAATGCGATAGACAGTAGACGAATGCAGGATACAAATGTATGTGGTAAGGAGGATTTTGGAGATC
ATACTTCTCTGAATGTCCAGTTGGAAAGATGTAGAGTTGTTGCCCAAGACTCTCACTTCAGTATACAAAC
CATTAAGGAAGACCTTTGCCACTTTAGAACATTTGTACAAAAAGAACAGTGTGACTTCTCAAATTCATTA
AAATGTACAGCAGTAGAAATAAGAAACATTATTGAAAAAGTAAAATGTTCTCTGGAAATAACACTAAAAG
AAAAACATCAAAAAGAACTACTGTCTTTAAAAAATGAATATGAAGGTAAACTTGACGGACTAATAAAGGA
AACTGAAGAGAATGAAAACAAAATTAAAAAATTGAAGGGAGAGTTAGTATGCCTTGAGGAGGTTTTACAA
AATAAAGATAATGAATTTGCTTTGGTTAAACATGAAAAAGAAGCTGTAATCTGCCTGCAGAATGAAAAGG
ATCAGAAGTTGTTAGAGATGGAAAATATAATGCACTCTCAAAATTGTGAAATTAAAGAACTGAAGCAGTC
ACGAGAAATAGTGTTAGAAGACTTAAAAAAGCTCCATGTTGAAAATGATGAGAAGTTACAGTTATTGAGG
GCAGAACTTCAGTCCTTGGAGCAAAGTCATCTAAAGGAATTAGAGGACACACTTCAGGTTAGGCACATAC
AAGAGTTTGAGAAGGTTATGACAGACCACAGAGTTTCTTTGGAGGAATTAAAAAAGGAAAACCAACAAAT
AATTAATCAAATACAAGAATCTCATGCTGAAATTATCCAGGAAAAAGAAAAACAGTTACAGGAATTAAAA
CTCAAGGTTTCTGATTTGTCAGACACGAGATGCAAGTTAGAGGTTGAACTTGCGTTGAAGGAAGCAGAAA
CTGATGAAATAAAAATTTTGCTGGAAGAAAGCAGAGCCCAGCAGAAGGAGACCTTGAAATCTCTTCTTGA
ACAAGAGACAGAAAATTTGAGAACAGAAATTAGTAAACTCAACCAAAAGATTCAGGATAATAATGAAAAT
TATCAGGTGGGCTTAGCAGAGCTAAGAACTTTAATGACAATTGAAAAAGATCAGTGTATTTCCGAGTTAA
TTAGTAGACATGAAGAAGAATCTAATATACTTAAAGCTGAATTAAACAAAGTAACATCTTTGCATAACCA
AGCATTTGAAATAGAAAAAAACCTAAAAGAACAAATAATTGAACTGCAGAGTAAATTGGATTCAGAATTG
AGTGCTCTTGAAAGACAAAAAGATGAAAAAATTACCCAACAAGAAGAGAAATACGAAGCTATTATCCAGA
ACCTTGAGAAAGACAGACAAAAATTGGTCAGCAGCCAGGAGCAAGACAGAGAACAGTTAATTCAGAAGCT
TAATTGTGAAAAAGATGAAGCTATTCAGACTGCCCTAAAAGAATTTAAATTGGAGAGAGAAGTTGTTGAG
AAAGAGTTATTAGAAAAAGTTAAACATCTTGAGAATCAAATAGCAAAAAGTCCTGCCATTGACTCTACCA
GAGGAGATTCTTCAAGCTTAGTTGCTGAACTTCAAGAAAAGCTTCAGGAAGAAAAAGCTAAGTTTCTAGA
ACAACTTGAAGAGCAAGAAAAAAGAAAGAATGAAGAAATGCAAAATGTTCGAACATCTTTGATTGCGGAA
CAACAGACCAATTTTAACACTGTTTTAACAAGAGAGAAAATGAGAAAAGAAAACATAATAAATGATCTTA
GTGATAAGTTGAAAAGTACAATGCAGCAACAAGAACGGGATAAAGATTTGATAGAGTCACTTTCTGAAGA
TCGAGCTCGTTTGCTTGAGGAAAAGAAAAAGCTTGAAGAAGAAGTCAGTAAGTTGCGTAGTAGCAGTTTT
GTTCCTTCACCATATGTAGCTACAGCCCCAGAACTTTATGGAGCTTGTGCACCTGAACTCCCAGGTGAAT
CAGATAGATCCGCTGTGGAAACAGCAGATGAAGGAAGAGTGGATTCAGCAATGGAGACAAGCATGATGTC
TGTACAAGAAAATATTCATATGTTGTCTGAAGAAAAACAGCGGATAATGCTGTTAGAACGAACATTGCAA
TTGAAAGAAGAAGAAAATAAACGGTTAAATCAAAGACTGATGTCTCAGAGCATGTCTTCAGTATCTTCAA
GGCATTCTGAAAAGATAGCTATTAGAGATTTTCAGGTGGGAGATTTGGTACTCATCATCCTAGACGAACG
CCATGACAATTATGTGTTATTTACTGTTAGTCCTACTTTATATTTTCTACATTCAGAGTCTCTACCTGCC
CTGGATCTCAAACCAGGTGAGGGTGCTTCAGGTGCATCTAGAAGACCCTGGGTACTTGGAAAAGTAATGG
AAAAAGAATACTGTCAAGCCAAAAAGGCACAAAACAGATTTAAAGTTCCTTTGGGGACAAAGTTTTACAG
AGTGAAAGCCGTATCATGGAATAAGAAAGTATAGTAATGAACTAGTCCGTAACTTGAAAGTATTTCGATT
TCTTGGCTTTATATATCTTGTGGAAAGGACGAAAAGAAGCGGAGGGATGGTAAGTT
