>Addgene plasmid #143788 | TFORF1317 | depositor partial sequence | sequence record 283492 | Barcode
AAAGAAGCGGAGGGATGGTAAGTT
